>Addgene plasmid #174139 | pCMV-T7-SpCas9-VRQR-P2A-mScarlet (MNW004) | addgene full sequence | sequence record 341913 | Addgene NGS Result
ATATGCCAAGTACGCCCCCTATTGACGTCAATGACGGTAAATGGCCCGCCTGGCATTATGCCCAGTACAT
GACCTTATGGGACTTTCCTACTTGGCAGTACATCTACGTATTAGTCATCGCTATTACCATGGTGATGCGG
TTTTGGCAGTACATCAATGGGCGTGGATAGCGGTTTGACTCACGGGGATTTCCAAGTCTCCACCCCATTG
ACGTCAATGGGAGTTTGTTTTGGCACCAAAATCAACGGGACTTTCCAAAATGTCGTAACAACTCCGCCCC
ATTGACGCAAATGGGCGGTAGGCGTGTACGGTGGGAGGTCTATATAAGCAGAGCTGGTTTAGTGAACCGT
CAGATCCGCTAGAGATCCGCGGCCGCTAATACGACTCACTATAGGGAGAGCCGCCACCATGGACAAGAAG
TACAGCATCGGCCTGGACATCGGCACCAACTCTGTGGGCTGGGCCGTGATCACCGACGAGTACAAGGTGC
CCAGCAAGAAATTCAAGGTGCTGGGCAACACCGACCGGCACAGCATCAAGAAGAACCTGATCGGAGCCCT
GCTGTTCGACAGCGGCGAAACAGCCGAGGCCACCCGGCTGAAGAGAACCGCCAGAAGAAGATACACCAGA
CGGAAGAACCGGATCTGCTATCTGCAAGAGATCTTCAGCAACGAGATGGCCAAGGTGGACGACAGCTTCT
TCCACAGACTGGAAGAGTCCTTCCTGGTGGAAGAGGATAAGAAGCACGAGCGGCACCCCATCTTCGGCAA
CATCGTGGACGAGGTGGCCTACCACGAGAAGTACCCCACCATCTACCACCTGAGAAAGAAACTGGTGGAC
AGCACCGACAAGGCCGACCTGCGGCTGATCTATCTGGCCCTGGCCCACATGATCAAGTTCCGGGGCCACT
TCCTGATCGAGGGCGACCTGAACCCCGACAACAGCGACGTGGACAAGCTGTTCATCCAGCTGGTGCAGAC
CTACAACCAGCTGTTCGAGGAAAACCCCATCAACGCCAGCGGCGTGGACGCCAAGGCCATCCTGTCTGCC
AGACTGAGCAAGAGCAGACGGCTGGAAAATCTGATCGCCCAGCTGCCCGGCGAGAAGAAGAATGGCCTGT
TCGGAAACCTGATTGCCCTGAGCCTGGGCCTGACCCCCAACTTCAAGAGCAACTTCGACCTGGCCGAGGA
TGCCAAACTGCAGCTGAGCAAGGACACCTACGACGACGACCTGGACAACCTGCTGGCCCAGATCGGCGAC
CAGTACGCCGACCTGTTTCTGGCCGCCAAGAACCTGTCCGACGCCATCCTGCTGAGCGACATCCTGAGAG
TGAACACCGAGATCACCAAGGCCCCCCTGAGCGCCTCTATGATCAAGAGATACGACGAGCACCACCAGGA
CCTGACCCTGCTGAAAGCTCTCGTGCGGCAGCAGCTGCCTGAGAAGTACAAAGAGATTTTCTTCGACCAG
AGCAAGAACGGCTACGCCGGCTACATTGACGGCGGAGCCAGCCAGGAAGAGTTCTACAAGTTCATCAAGC
CCATCCTGGAAAAGATGGACGGCACCGAGGAACTGCTCGTGAAGCTGAACAGAGAGGACCTGCTGCGGAA
GCAGCGGACCTTCGACAACGGCAGCATCCCCCACCAGATCCACCTGGGAGAGCTGCACGCCATTCTGCGG
CGGCAGGAAGATTTTTACCCATTCCTGAAGGACAACCGGGAAAAGATCGAGAAGATCCTGACCTTCCGCA
TCCCCTACTACGTGGGCCCTCTGGCCAGGGGAAACAGCAGATTCGCCTGGATGACCAGAAAGAGCGAGGA
AACCATCACCCCCTGGAACTTCGAGGAAGTGGTGGACAAGGGCGCTTCCGCCCAGAGCTTCATCGAGCGG
ATGACCAACTTCGATAAGAACCTGCCCAACGAGAAGGTGCTGCCCAAGCACAGCCTGCTGTACGAGTACT
TCACCGTGTATAACGAGCTGACCAAAGTGAAATACGTGACCGAGGGAATGAGAAAGCCCGCCTTCCTGAG
CGGCGAGCAGAAAAAGGCCATCGTGGACCTGCTGTTCAAGACCAACCGGAAAGTGACCGTGAAGCAGCTG
AAAGAGGACTACTTCAAGAAAATCGAGTGCTTCGACTCCGTGGAAATCTCCGGCGTGGAAGATCGGTTCA
ACGCCTCCCTGGGCACATACCACGATCTGCTGAAAATTATCAAGGACAAGGACTTCCTGGACAATGAGGA
AAACGAGGACATTCTGGAAGATATCGTGCTGACCCTGACACTGTTTGAGGACAGAGAGATGATCGAGGAA
CGGCTGAAAACCTATGCCCACCTGTTCGACGACAAAGTGATGAAGCAGCTGAAGCGGCGGAGATACACCG
GCTGGGGCAGGCTGAGCCGGAAGCTGATCAACGGCATCCGGGACAAGCAGTCCGGCAAGACAATCCTGGA
TTTCCTGAAGTCCGACGGCTTCGCCAACAGAAACTTCATGCAGCTGATCCACGACGACAGCCTGACCTTT
AAAGAGGACATCCAGAAAGCCCAGGTGTCCGGCCAGGGCGATAGCCTGCACGAGCACATTGCCAATCTGG
CCGGCAGCCCCGCCATTAAGAAGGGCATCCTGCAGACAGTGAAGGTGGTGGACGAGCTCGTGAAAGTGAT
GGGCCGGCACAAGCCCGAGAACATCGTGATCGAAATGGCCAGAGAGAACCAGACCACCCAGAAGGGACAG
AAGAACAGCCGCGAGAGAATGAAGCGGATCGAAGAGGGCATCAAAGAGCTGGGCAGCCAGATCCTGAAAG
AACACCCCGTGGAAAACACCCAGCTGCAGAACGAGAAGCTGTACCTGTACTACCTGCAGAATGGGCGGGA
TATGTACGTGGACCAGGAACTGGACATCAACCGGCTGTCCGACTACGATGTGGACCATATCGTGCCTCAG
AGCTTTCTGAAGGACGACTCCATCGACAACAAGGTGCTGACCAGAAGCGACAAGAACCGGGGCAAGAGCG
ACAACGTGCCCTCCGAAGAGGTCGTGAAGAAGATGAAGAACTACTGGCGGCAGCTGCTGAACGCCAAGCT
GATTACCCAGAGAAAGTTCGACAATCTGACCAAGGCCGAGAGAGGCGGCCTGAGCGAACTGGATAAGGCC
GGCTTCATCAAGAGACAGCTGGTGGAAACCCGGCAGATCACAAAGCACGTGGCACAGATCCTGGACTCCC
GGATGAACACTAAGTACGACGAGAATGACAAGCTGATCCGGGAAGTGAAAGTGATCACCCTGAAGTCCAA
GCTGGTGTCCGATTTCCGGAAGGATTTCCAGTTTTACAAAGTGCGCGAGATCAACAACTACCACCACGCC
CACGACGCCTACCTGAACGCCGTCGTGGGAACCGCCCTGATCAAAAAGTACCCTAAGCTGGAAAGCGAGT
TCGTGTACGGCGACTACAAGGTGTACGACGTGCGGAAGATGATCGCCAAGAGCGAGCAGGAAATCGGCAA
GGCTACCGCCAAGTACTTCTTCTACAGCAACATCATGAACTTTTTCAAGACCGAGATTACCCTGGCCAAC
GGCGAGATCCGGAAGCGGCCTCTGATCGAGACAAACGGCGAAACCGGGGAGATCGTGTGGGATAAGGGCC
GGGATTTTGCCACCGTGCGGAAAGTGCTGAGCATGCCCCAAGTGAATATCGTGAAAAAGACCGAGGTGCA
GACAGGCGGCTTCAGCAAAGAGTCTATCCTGCCCAAGAGGAACAGCGATAAGCTGATCGCCAGAAAGAAG
GACTGGGACCCTAAGAAGTACGGCGGCTTCGTGAGCCCCACCGTGGCCTATTCTGTGCTGGTGGTGGCCA
AAGTGGAAAAGGGCAAGTCCAAGAAACTGAAGAGTGTGAAAGAGCTGCTGGGGATCACCATCATGGAAAG
AAGCAGCTTCGAGAAGAATCCCATCGACTTTCTGGAAGCCAAGGGCTACAAAGAAGTGAAAAAGGACCTG
ATCATCAAGCTGCCTAAGTACTCCCTGTTCGAGCTGGAAAACGGCCGGAAGAGAATGCTGGCCTCTGCCA
GAGAACTGCAGAAGGGAAACGAACTGGCCCTGCCCTCCAAATATGTGAACTTCCTGTACCTGGCCAGCCA
CTATGAGAAGCTGAAGGGCTCCCCCGAGGATAATGAGCAGAAACAGCTGTTTGTGGAACAGCACAAGCAC
TACCTGGACGAGATCATCGAGCAGATCAGCGAGTTCTCCAAGAGAGTGATCCTGGCCGACGCTAATCTGG
ACAAAGTGCTGTCCGCCTACAACAAGCACCGGGATAAGCCCATCAGAGAGCAGGCCGAGAATATCATCCA
CCTGTTTACCCTGACCAATCTGGGAGCCCCTGCCGCCTTCAAGTACTTTGACACCACCATCGACCGGAAG
CAGTACAGAAGCACCAAAGAGGTGCTGGACGCCACCCTGATCCACCAGAGCATCACCGGCCTGTACGAGA
CACGGATCGACCTGTCTCAGCTGGGAGGCGACGGATCCGGCGGAGGCGGAAGCGGGAAAAGAACCGCCGA
CGGCAGCGAATTCGAGCCCAAGAAGAAGAGGAAAGTCTCGAGCGGAGGCGACTACAAAGACCATGACGGT
GATTATAAAGATCATGACATCGATTACAAGGATGACGATGACAAGGGAGGCGGTGGAAGCGGCGCAACAA
ACTTCTCTCTGCTGAAACAAGCCGGAGATGTCGAAGAGAATCCTGGACCGATGGTGAGCAAGGGCGAGGC
AGTGATCAAGGAGTTCATGCGGTTCAAGGTGCACATGGAGGGCTCCATGAACGGCCACGAGTTCGAGATC
GAGGGCGAGGGCGAGGGCCGCCCCTACGAGGGCACCCAGACCGCCAAGCTGAAGGTGACCAAGGGTGGCC
CCCTGCCCTTCTCCTGGGACATCCTGTCCCCTCAGTTCATGTACGGCTCCAGGGCCTTCACCAAGCACCC
CGCCGACATCCCCGACTACTATAAGCAGTCCTTCCCCGAGGGCTTCAAGTGGGAGCGCGTGATGAACTTC
GAGGACGGCGGCGCCGTGACCGTGACCCAGGACACCTCCCTGGAGGACGGCACCCTGATCTACAAGGTGA
AGCTCCGCGGCACCAACTTCCCTCCTGACGGCCCCGTAATGCAGAAGAAGACAATGGGCTGGGAAGCGTC
CACCGAGCGGTTGTACCCCGAGGACGGCGTGCTGAAGGGCGACATTAAGATGGCCCTGCGCCTGAAGGAC
GGCGGCCGCTACCTGGCGGACTTCAAGACCACCTACAAGGCCAAGAAGCCCGTGCAGATGCCCGGCGCCT
ACAACGTCGACCGCAAGTTGGACATCACCTCCCACAACGAGGACTACACCGTGGTGGAACAGTACGAACG
CTCCGAGGGCCGCCACTCCACCGGCGGCATGGACGAGCTGTACAAGTGACCGGTCATCATCACCATCACC
ATTGAGTTTAAACCCGCTGATCAGCCTCGACTGTGCCTTCTAGTTGCCAGCCATCTGTTGTTTGCCCCTC
CCCCGTGCCTTCCTTGACCCTGGAAGGTGCCACTCCCACTGTCCTTTCCTAATAAAATGAGGAAATTGCA
TCGCATTGTCTGAGTAGGTGTCATTCTATTCTGGGGGGTGGGGTGGGGCAGGACAGCAAGGGGGAGGATT
GGGAAGACAATAGCAGGCATGCTGGGGATGCGGTGGGCTCTATGGCTTCTGAGGCGGAAAGAACCAGCTG
GGGCTCGATACCGTCGACCTCTAGCTAGAGCTTGGCGTAATCATGGTCATAGCTGTTTCCTGTGTGAAAT
TGTTATCCGCTCACAATTCCACACAACATACGAGCCGGAAGCATAAAGTGTAAAGCCTAGGGTGCCTAAT
GAGTGAGCTAACTCACATTAATTGCGTTGCGCTCACTGCCCGCTTTCCAGTCGGGAAACCTGTCGTGCCA
GCTGCATTAATGAATCGGCCAACGCGCGGGGAGAGGCGGTTTGCGTATTGGGCGCTCTTCCGCTTCCTCG
CTCACTGACTCGCTGCGCTCGGTCGTTCGGCTGCGGCGAGCGGTATCAGCTCACTCAAAGGCGGTAATAC
GGTTATCCACAGAATCAGGGGATAACGCAGGAAAGAACATGTGAGCAAAAGGCCAGCAAAAGGCCAGGAA
CCGTAAAAAGGCCGCGTTGCTGGCGTTTTTCCATAGGCTCCGCCCCCCTGACGAGCATCACAAAAATCGA
CGCTCAAGTCAGAGGTGGCGAAACCCGACAGGACTATAAAGATACCAGGCGTTTCCCCCTGGAAGCTCCC
TCGTGCGCTCTCCTGTTCCGACCCTGCCGCTTACCGGATACCTGTCCGCCTTTCTCCCTTCGGGAAGCGT
GGCGCTTTCTCATAGCTCACGCTGTAGGTATCTCAGTTCGGTGTAGGTCGTTCGCTCCAAGCTGGGCTGT
GTGCACGAACCCCCCGTTCAGCCCGACCGCTGCGCCTTATCCGGTAACTATCGTCTTGAGTCCAACCCGG
TAAGACACGACTTATCGCCACTGGCAGCAGCCACTGGTAACAGGATTAGCAGAGCGAGGTATGTAGGCGG
TGCTACAGAGTTCTTGAAGTGGTGGCCTAACTACGGCTACACTAGAAGAACAGTATTTGGTATCTGCGCT
CTGCTGAAGCCAGTTACCTTCGGAAAAAGAGTTGGTAGCTCTTGATCCGGCAAACAAACCACCGCTGGTA
GCGGTGGTTTTTTTGTTTGCAAGCAGCAGATTACGCGCAGAAAAAAAGGATCTCAAGAAGATCCTTTGAT
CTTTTCTACGGGGTCTGACGCTCAGTGGAACGAAAACTCACGTTAAGGGATTTTGGTCATGAGATTATCA
AAAAGGATCTTCACCTAGATCCTTTTAAATTAAAAATGAAGTTTTAAATCAATCTAAAGTATATATGAGT
AAACTTGGTCTGACAGTTACCAATGCTTAATCAGTGAGGCACCTATCTCAGCGATCTGTCTATTTCGTTC
ATCCATAGTTGCCTGACTCCCCGTCGTGTAGATAACTACGATACGGGAGGGCTTACCATCTGGCCCCAGT
GCTGCAATGATACCGCGAGACCCACGCTCACCGGCTCCAGATTTATCAGCAATAAACCAGCCAGCCGGAA
GGGCCGAGCGCAGAAGTGGTCCTGCAACTTTATCCGCCTCCATCCAGTCTATTAATTGTTGCCGGGAAGC
TAGAGTAAGTAGTTCGCCAGTTAATAGTTTGCGCAACGTTGTTGCCATTGCTACAGGCATCGTGGTGTCA
CGCTCGTCGTTTGGTATGGCTTCATTCAGCTCCGGTTCCCAACGATCAAGGCGAGTTACATGATCCCCCA
TGTTGTGCAAAAAAGCGGTTAGCTCCTTCGGTCCTCCGATCGTTGTCAGAAGTAAGTTGGCCGCAGTGTT
ATCACTCATGGTTATGGCAGCACTGCATAATTCTCTTACTGTCATGCCATCCGTAAGATGCTTTTCTGTG
ACTGGTGAGTACTCAACCAAGTCATTCTGAGAATAGTGTATGCGGCGACCGAGTTGCTCTTGCCCGGCGT
CAATACGGGATAATACCGCGCCACATAGCAGAACTTTAAAAGTGCTCATCATTGGAAAACGTTCTTCGGG
GCGAAAACTCTCAAGGATCTTACCGCTGTTGAGATCCAGTTCGATGTAACCCACTCGTGCACCCAACTGA
TCTTCAGCATCTTTTACTTTCACCAGCGTTTCTGGGTGAGCAAAAACAGGAAGGCAAAATGCCGCAAAAA
AGGGAATAAGGGCGACACGGAAATGTTGAATACTCATACTCTTCCTTTTTCAATATTATTGAAGCATTTA
TCAGGGTTATTGTCTCATGAGCGGATACATATTTGAATGTATTTAGAAAAATAAACAAATAGGGGTTCCG
CGCACATTTCCCCGAAAAGTGCCACCTGACGTCGACGGATCGGGAGATCGATCTCCCGATCCCCTAGGGT
CGACTCTCAGTACAATCTGCTCTGATGCCGCATAGTTAAGCCAGTATCTGCTCCCTGCTTGTGTGTTGGA
GGTCGCTGAGTAGTGCGCGAGCAAAATTTAAGCTACAACAAGGCAAGGCTTGACCGACAATTGCATGAAG
AATCTGCTTAGGGTTAGGCGTTTTGCGCTGCTTCGCGATGTACGGGCCAGATATACGCGTTGACATTGAT
TATTGACTAGTTATTAATAGTAATCAATTACGGGGTCATTAGTTCATAGCCCATATATGGAGTTCCGCGT
TACATAACTTACGGTAAATGGCCCGCCTGGCTGACCGCCCAACGACCCCCGCCCATTGACGTCAATAATG
ACGTATGTTCCCATAGTAACGCCAATAGGGACTTTCCATTGACGTCAATGGGTGGAGTATTTACGGTAAA
CTGCCCACTTGGCAGTACATCAAGTGTATC
Features (pLannotate 1.2.2; 18 found; start..end, strand, type, name):
    132..335     +  promoter       CMV promoter: human cytomegalovirus (CMV) immediate early promoter
    377..395     +  promoter       T7 promoter: promoter for bacteriophage T7 RNA polymerase
    409..2127    +  CDS            Cas9(N): N-terminal portion of Streptococcus pyogenes Cas9 (Zetsche et al., 2015)
   2014..4512    +  CDS            Cas9(C): C-terminal portion of Streptococcus pyogenes Cas9 (Zetsche et al., 2015)
   4600..4665    +  CDS            3xFLAG: three tandem FLAG® epitope tags, followed by an enterokinase cleavage site
   4741..5436    +  CDS            mScarlet: mScarlet is a basic (constitutively fluorescent) red fluorescent protein published in 2016, derived from synthetic construct. It has moderate acid sensitivity.
   5491..5715    +  polyA_signal   bGH poly(A) signal: bovine growth hormone polyadenylation signal
   5719..5740    +  promoter       SV40 promoter (fragment): SV40 enhancer and early promoter
   5745..5761    +  misc_feature   MCS (fragment): pBluescript multiple cloning site
   5810..5826    -  protein_bind   lac operator: The lac repressor binds to the lac operator to inhibit transcription in E. coli. This inhibition can be relieved by adding lactose or isopropyl-β-D-thiogalactopyranoside (IPTG). lac repressor encoded by lacI
   5834..5864    -  promoter       lac promoter: promoter for the E. coli lac operon
   5879..5900    -  protein_bind   CAP binding site: CAP binding activates transcription in the presence of cAMP. E. coli catabolite activator protein
   5913..6005    -  CDS            lacI (fragment): lac repressor; lacI; The lac repressor binds to the lac operator to inhibit transcription in E. coli. This inhibition can be relieved by adding lactose or isopropyl-β-D-thiogalactopyranoside (IPTG).
   6188..6776    -  rep_origin     ori: high-copy-number ColE1/pMB1/pBR322/pUC origin of replication
   6947..7807    -  CDS            AmpR: β-lactamase; bla; confers resistance to ampicillin, carbenicillin, and related antibiotics
   7808..7912    -  promoter       AmpR promoter: bla
   7983..8027    -  misc_feature   bom (fragment): basis of mobility region from pBR322
   8182..131     +  enhancer       CMV enhancer (across the origin): human cytomegalovirus immediate early enhancer
