[The description below was written by a language model from this plasmid's Addgene catalogue record and pLannotate feature annotations shown in this document.]
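Description:
pCMV-T7-SpCas9-VRQR-P2A-mScarlet (MNW004) is an 8.4 kb mammalian expression and in vitro transcription plasmid built on the JDS246 Cas9 backbone. It is propagated in E. coli as a high-copy plasmid through a ColE1/pUC-type origin and selected with ampicillin via the β-lactamase gene. The remaining bacterial elements annotated in the backbone (lac promoter/operator, CAP site, and small lacI, bom, SV40 promoter and MCS fragments) appear to be cloning-vector remnants rather than functional parts of the payload. No mammalian selection marker is annotated.

The payload is a single open reading frame encoding human codon-optimized Streptococcus pyogenes Cas9 carrying the VRQR substitutions (D1135V/G1218R/R1335Q/T1337R). These changes lie in the PAM-interacting region and define an engineered variant with altered PAM preference relative to wild-type SpCas9. The feature table splits the nuclease into overlapping N- and C-terminal Cas9 annotations, but these together represent one continuous coding sequence. At the C terminus the protein carries a bipartite nuclear localization signal and a 3xFLAG epitope for detection, followed by a P2A ribosome-skipping peptide and the red fluorescent protein mScarlet. mScarlet is therefore made from the same transcript as a separate polypeptide and marks cells expressing the nuclease. The BPNLS and P2A are recorded in the catalogue entry but are not individually annotated.

Transcription in mammalian cells is driven by the CMV enhancer/promoter and terminated by the bGH polyadenylation signal. A T7 promoter placed just upstream of the coding sequence allows in vitro synthesis of the mRNA. No guide RNA cassette is present, so a guide must be supplied separately. The construct suits genome-editing experiments in which transfected cells are identified or sorted by red fluorescence.
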