Addgene plasmid #174139: pCMV-T7-SpCas9-VRQR-P2A-mScarlet (MNW004)
Purpose: CMV and T7 promoter expression plasmid for human codon optimized SpCas9-VRQR(D1135V/G1218R/R1335Q/T1337R) with a c-terminal bi-partite NLS, 3x flag tag, and P2A-mScarlet
Depositing lab: Benjamin Kleinstiver. Depositing organization: Massachusetts General Hospital.
Backbone
  Vector backbone: JDS246 (Plasmid #43861)
  Vector type: Mammalian Expression ; in vitro transcription; T7 promoter
Growth in bacteria
  Bacterial resistance: Ampicillin, 100 μg/mL
  Growth temperature: 37°C
  Growth strain: DH5alpha
  Copy number: High Copy
Gene/Insert
  Gene/Insert name: human codon optimized SpCas9-VRQR with BPNLS-3xFLAG-P2A-mScarlet (alt name: MNW004)
  Species: Synthetic
  Mutation: VRQR=D1135V/G1218R/R1335Q/T1337R
  Promoter: CMV and T7
  Tag / fusion protein: BPNLS-3xFLAG-P2A-mScarlet (C terminal on insert)
  Cloning method: Gibson Cloning
  Sequencing primers: 5′ oBK6928-CCAAGTCTCCACCCCATTGACG; 3′ oBK219-GGGAGTGGCACCTTCCAGGGTC
Terms and licenses: Academic/Nonprofit Terms; Industry Terms: Not Available to Industry
How to cite: pCMV-T7-SpCas9-VRQR-P2A-mScarlet (MNW004) was a gift from Benjamin Kleinstiver (Addgene plasmid # 174139 ; http://n2t.net/addgene:174139 ; RRID:Addgene_174139)
